Addgene plasmid #195703: pFSynW SYT9 D197, 199, 330, 332N IRES GFP
Purpose: Lentiviral plasmid encoding SYT9 with D197, 199, 330, 332N mutations followed by an internal ribosomal entry site followed by EGFP under the human synapsin promoter
Depositing lab: Edwin Chapman. Depositing organization: University of Wisconsin, Madison. Publication: Synaptotagmin 9 Modulates Spontaneous Neurotransmitter Release in Striatal Neurons by Regulating Substance P Secretion. Seibert MJ, Evans CS, Stanley KS, Wu Z, Chapman ER. J Neurosci. 2023 Mar 1;43(9):1475-1491. doi: 10.1523/JNEUROSCI.1857-22.2023. Epub 2023 Feb 2. PubMed 36732068.
Backbone
  Vector backbone: pFUGW-H1
  Backbone manufacturer: Sally Temple (Addgene plasmid # 25870)
  Vector type: Lentiviral
Growth in bacteria
  Bacterial resistance: Ampicillin, 100 μg/mL
  Growth temperature: 37°C
  Growth strain: NEB Stable
  Copy number: High Copy
Gene/Insert
  Gene/Insert name: Syt9
  Species: M. musculus (mouse)
  Mutation: full-length mouse SYT9 with D197, 199, 330, 332N mutations
  Entrez Gene: Syt5 (a.k.a. SytV)
  Cloning method: Restriction Enzyme; 5′ cloning site Unknown (unknown if destroyed); 3′ cloning site Unknown (unknown if destroyed)
  Sequencing primers: 5′ n/a
Terms and licenses: Academic/Nonprofit Terms; Industry Terms: Not Available to Industry
Depositor comments: full-length mouse SYT9 with D197, 199, 330, 332N mutations; bicistronic EGFP expression Please visit https://www.biorxiv.org/content/10.1101/2022.04.18.488681v2 for bioRxiv preprint.
How to cite: pFSynW SYT9 D197, 199, 330, 332N IRES GFP was a gift from Edwin Chapman (Addgene plasmid # 195703 ; http://n2t.net/addgene:195703 ; RRID:Addgene_195703)
