[The description below was written by a language model from this plasmid's Addgene catalogue record and pLannotate feature annotations shown in this document.]
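Description:
pFSynW SYT9 D197, 199, 330, 332N IRES GFP is a 10,861-nt HIV-1-based lentiviral transfer plasmid derived from the pFUGW-H1 backbone, built for neuron-restricted expression of a mutant mouse synaptotagmin 9. It is propagated in E. coli as a high-copy plasmid through a ColE1/pUC-type origin with ampicillin selection (AmpR). The backbone also carries an f1 origin and an SV40/EM7-driven BleoR cassette that could confer Zeocin resistance. In packaging cells, a CMV enhancer/promoter fused to a truncated 5' LTR drives transcription of the viral genome. That genome includes the Ψ packaging signal with a partial gag sequence, the RRE for Rev-dependent nuclear export, and the cPPT/CTS element. A second truncated LTR followed by a bGH polyadenylation signal closes the viral unit.

The payload is a bicistronic cassette under the human synapsin I promoter, which confers neuron-specific expression. The first cistron is full-length mouse SYT9 carrying four aspartate-to-asparagine substitutions (D197N, D199N, D330N, D332N). The annotation and the Entrez field label this gene Syt5, reflecting the alternative nomenclature for the same protein. In synaptotagmins, substitutions of this kind typically neutralise acidic calcium-coordinating residues in the C2 domains, although the record does not state the intended effect. An EMCV IRES downstream permits cap-independent translation of EGFP from the same transcript, so transduced neurons are marked by fluorescence without tagging SYT9 itself. A WPRE after EGFP enhances transcript stability and expression. The associated study concerns the role of SYT9 in spontaneous neurotransmitter release and substance P secretion in striatal neurons, so this construct presumably serves as a mutant comparison to wild-type SYT9.
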