Features (pLannotate 1.2.2; 32 found; start..end, strand, type, name):
     31..83      -  misc_feature   bom (fragment): basis of mobility region from pBR322
    238..617     +  enhancer       CMV enhancer: human cytomegalovirus immediate early enhancer
    618..817     +  promoter       CMV promoter: human cytomegalovirus (CMV) immediate early promoter
    835..1015    +  LTR            5' LTR (truncated): truncated 5' long terminal repeat (LTR) from HIV-1
   1062..1187    +  misc_feature   HIV-1 Ψ: packaging signal of human immunodeficiency virus type 1
   1171..1534    +  CDS            HIV-1 gag (fragment): gag protein from human immunodeficiency virus 1; gag
   1680..1913    +  misc_feature   RRE: The Rev response element (RRE) of HIV-1 allows for Rev-dependent mRNA export from the nucleus to the cytoplasm.
   2290..2390    +  CDS            Rev (fragment): human immunodeficiency virus 1 (HIV-1) Rev protein; rev; enhances nuclear export of unspliced and incompletely spliced viral mRNAs
   2440..2557    +  misc_feature   cPPT/CTS: central polypurine tract and central termination sequence of HIV-1
   2602..3048    +  promoter       hSyn promoter: human synapsin I promoter; confers neuron-specific expression (Kügler et al., 2003)
   3066..4223    +  CDS            Syt5: SYT5_MOUSE - Also known as Syt9 From Mus musculus (Mouse).
   4237..4813    +  misc_feature   IRES2: internal ribosome entry site (IRES) of the encephalomyocarditis virus (EMCV)
   4810..5529    +  CDS            EGFP: the original enhanced GFP (Yang et al., 1996) mammalian codon-optimized
   5530..5553    +  misc_feature   MCS (fragment): pBluescript multiple cloning site
   5553..6141    +  misc_feature   WPRE: woodchuck hepatitis virus posttranscriptional regulatory element
   6078..6659    +  CDS            nef (fragment): NEF_HV1H2 - Experimental evidence at protein level: Swiss-Prot protein existence level 1. Extracellular Nef protein targets CD4(+) T-lymphocytes for apoptosis by interacting with CXCR4 surface receptors. From Human immunodeficiency virus type 1 group M subtype B (isolate HXB2) (HIV-1).
   6666..6846    +  LTR            5' LTR (truncated): truncated 5' long terminal repeat (LTR) from HIV-1
   6878..7102    +  polyA_signal   bGH poly(A) signal: bovine growth hormone polyadenylation signal
   7106..7127    +  promoter       SV40 promoter (fragment): SV40 enhancer and early promoter
   7148..7576    +  rep_origin     f1 ori (sequence partly withheld): f1 bacteriophage origin of replication; arrow indicates direction of (+) strand synthesis
   7590..7919    +  promoter       SV40 promoter: SV40 enhancer and early promoter
   7967..8014    +  promoter       EM7 promoter: synthetic bacterial promoter&nbsp
   8033..8407    +  CDS            BleoR: antibiotic-binding protein; Sh ble from Streptoalloteichus hindustanus; confers resistance to bleomycin, phleomycin, and Zeocin™
   8417..8542    +  CDS            ble (fragment): BLE_KLEPN - Experimental evidence at protein level: Swiss-Prot protein existence level 1. Binding protein with a strong affinity to the bleomycin family of antibiotics. Binds to CL990; an antimitotic-antibiotic compound. From Klebsiella pneumoniae.
   8537..8658    +  polyA_signal   SV40 poly(A) signal: SV40 polyadenylation signal
   8729..8751    -  protein_bind   lac operator (fragment): The lac repressor binds to the lac operator to inhibit transcription in E. coli. This inhibition can be relieved by adding lactose or isopropyl-β-D-thiogalactopyranoside (IPTG). lac repressor encoded by lacI
   8755..8785    -  promoter       lac promoter: promoter for the E. coli lac operon
   8800..8821    -  protein_bind   CAP binding site: CAP binding activates transcription in the presence of cAMP. E. coli catabolite activator protein
   8834..8926    -  CDS            lacI (fragment): lac repressor; lacI; The lac repressor binds to the lac operator to inhibit transcription in E. coli. This inhibition can be relieved by adding lactose or isopropyl-β-D-thiogalactopyranoside (IPTG).
   9109..9697    -  rep_origin     ori: high-copy-number ColE1/pMB1/pBR322/pUC origin of replication
   9868..10728   -  CDS            AmpR: β-lactamase; bla; confers resistance to ampicillin, carbenicillin, and related antibiotics
  10729..10833   -  promoter       AmpR promoter: bla
>Addgene plasmid #195703 | pFSynW SYT9 D197, 199, 330, 332N IRES GFP | addgene full sequence | sequence record 383663 | Addgene NGS Result
GTCGACGGATCGGGAGATCTCCCGATCCCCTATGGTGCACTCTCAGTACAATCTGCTCTGATGCCGCATA
GTTAAGCCAGTATCTGCTCCCTGCTTGTGTGTTGGAGGTCGCTGAGTAGTGCGCGAGCAAAATTTAAGCT
ACAACAAGGCAAGGCTTGACTGACAATTGCATGAAGAATCTGCTTAGGGTTAGGCGTTTTGCGCTGCTTC
GCGATGTACGGGCCAGATATACGCGTTGACATTGATTATTGACTAGTTATTAATAGTAATCAATTACGGG
GTCATTAGTTCATAGCCCATATATGGAGTTCCGCGTTACATAACTTACGGTAAATGGCCCGCCTGGCTGA
CCGCCCAACGACCCCCGCCCATTGACGTCAATAATGACGTATGTTCCCATAGTAACGCCAATAGGGACTT
TCCATTGACGTCAATGGGTGGAGTATTTACGGTAAACTGCCCACTTGGCAGTACATCAAGTGTATCATAT
GCCAAGTACGCCCCCTATTGACGTCAATGACGGTAAATGGCCCGCCTGGCATTATGCCCAGTACATGACC
TTATGGGACTTTCCTACTTGGCAGTACATCTACGTATTAGTCATCGCTATTACCATGGTGATGCGGTTTT
GGCAGTACATCAATGGGCGTGGATAGCGGTTTGACTCACGGGGATTTCCAAGTCTCCACCCCATTGACGT
CAATGGGAGTTTGTTTTGGCACCAAAATCAACGGGACTTTCCAAAATGTCGTAACAACTCCGCCCCATTG
ACGCAAATGGGCGGTAGGCGTGTACGGTGGGAGGTCTATATAAGCAGCGCGTTTTGCCTGTACTGGGTCT
CTCTGGTTAGACCAGATCTGAGCCTGGGAGCTCTCTGGCTAACTAGGGAACCCACTGCTTAAGCCTCAAT
AAAGCTTGCCTTGAGTGCTTCAAGTAGTGTGTGCCCGTCTGTTGTGTGACTCTGGTAACTAGAGATCCCT
CAGACCCTTTTAGTCAGTGTGGAAAATCTCTAGCAGTGGCGCCCGAACAGGGACTTGAAAGCGAAAGGGA
AACCAGAGGAGCTCTCTCGACGCAGGACTCGGCTTGCTGAAGCGCGCACGGCAAGAGGCGAGGGGCGGCG
ACTGGTGAGTACGCCAAAAATTTTGACTAGCGGAGGCTAGAAGGAGAGAGATGGGTGCGAGAGCGTCAGT
ATTAAGCGGGGGAGAATTAGATCGCGATGGGAAAAAATTCGGTTAAGGCCAGGGGGAAAGAAAAAATATA
AATTAAAACATATAGTATGGGCAAGCAGGGAGCTAGAACGATTCGCAGTTAATCCTGGCCTGTTAGAAAC
ATCAGAAGGCTGTAGACAAATACTGGGACAGCTACAACCATCCCTTCAGACAGGATCAGAAGAACTTAGA
TCATTATATAATACAGTAGCAACCCTCTATTGTGTGCATCAAAGGATAGAGATAAAAGACACCAAGGAAG
CTTTAGACAAGATAGAGGAAGAGCAAAACAAAAGTAAGACCACCGCACAGCAAGCGGCCGCTGATCTTCA
GACCTGGAGGAGGAGATATGAGGGACAATTGGAGAAGTGAATTATATAAATATAAAGTAGTAAAAATTGA
ACCATTAGGAGTAGCACCCACCAAGGCAAAGAGAAGAGTGGTGCAGAGAGAAAAAAGAGCAGTGGGAATA
GGAGCTTTGTTCCTTGGGTTCTTGGGAGCAGCAGGAAGCACTATGGGCGCAGCGTCAATGACGCTGACGG
TACAGGCCAGACAATTATTGTCTGGTATAGTGCAGCAGCAGAACAATTTGCTGAGGGCTATTGAGGCGCA
ACAGCATCTGTTGCAACTCACAGTCTGGGGCATCAAGCAGCTCCAGGCAAGAATCCTGGCTGTGGAAAGA
TACCTAAAGGATCAACAGCTCCTGGGGATTTGGGGTTGCTCTGGAAAACTCATTTGCACCACTGCTGTGC
CTTGGAATGCTAGTTGGAGTAATAAATCTCTGGAACAGATTTGGAATCACACGACCTGGATGGAGTGGGA
CAGAGAAATTAACAATTACACAAGCTTAATACACTCCTTAATTGAAGAATCGCAAAACCAGCAAGAAAAG
AATGAACAAGAATTATTGGAATTAGATAAATGGGCAAGTTTGTGGAATTGGTTTAACATAACAAATTGGC
TGTGGTATATAAAATTATTCATAATGATAGTAGGAGGCTTGGTAGGTTTAAGAATAGTTTTTGCTGTACT
TTCTATAGTGAATAGAGTTAGGCAGGGATATTCACCATTATCGTTTCAGACCCACCTCCCAACCCCGAGG
GGACCCGACAGGCCCGAAGGAATAGAAGAAGAAGGTGGAGAGAGAGACAGAGACAGATCCATTCGATTAG
TGAACGGATCGGCACTGCGTGCGCCAATTCTGCAGACAAATGGCAGTATTCATCCACAATTTTAAAAGAA
AAGGGGGGATTGGGGGGTACAGTGCAGGGGAAAGAATAGTAGACATAATAGCAACAGACATACAAACTAA
AGAATTACAAAAACAAATTACAAAAATTCAAAATTTTCGGGTTTATTACAGGGACAGCAGAGATCCAGTT
TGGTTAATTAAAGTGCAAGTGGTTTTAGGACCAGGATGAGGCGGGGTGGGGGTGCCTACCTGACGACCGA
CCCCGACCCACTGGACAAGCACCCAACCCCCATTCCCCAAATTGCGCATCCCCTATCAGAGAGGGGGAGG
GGAAACAGGATGCGGCGAGGCGCGTGCGCACTGCCAGCTTCAGCACCGCGGACAGTGCCTTCGCCCCCGC
CTGGCGGCGCGCGCCACCGCCGCCTCAGCACTGAAGGCGCGCTGACGTCACTCGCCGGTCCCCCGTAAAC
TCCCCTTCCCGGCCACCTTGGTCGCGTCCGCGCCGCCGCCGGCCCAGCCGGACCGCACCACGCGAGGCGC
GAGATAGGGGGGCACGGGCGCGACCATCTGCGCTGCGGCGCCGGCGACTCAGCGCTGCCTCAGTCTGCGG
TGGGCAGCGGAGGAGTCGTGTCGTGCCTGAGAGCGCAGGTACGGCTAGCGGATCCATGTTCCCGGAACCC
CCGACCCTGGGGTCTCCAGCGCCTAAGACACCTCCAGACTCCAGCCGCATCAGGCAGGGCGCAGTGCCTG
CCTGGGTCCTGGCTACCATCGTGCTGGGCTCGGGCCTCCTGGTCTTCAGCAGTTGTTTCTGTCTCTACCG
GAAGCGCTGTCGGAGACGGATGGGCAAAAAGAGTCAGGCCCAAGCCCAAGTCCATCTTCAGGAAGTGAAG
GAGCTGGGCCGGAGTTACATAGATAAGGTTCAGCCTGAAATAGAGGAGCTGGACCGGTCACCATCCATGC
CTGGACAGCAGGTATCAGACAAACACCAGCTAGGCCGACTGCAGTATTCACTGGACTATGACTTCCAGAC
TGGCCAGCTCCTGGTGGGCATCTTGCAAGCTCAGGGACTGGCTGCGTTGGACCTAGGAGGTTCCTCAGAT
CCCTATGTTAGTGTCTATCTGCTGCCAGACAAGCGGAGGCGACATGAGACCAAGGTGCATCGGCAGACCC
TGAATCCACACTTTGGAGAGACATTTGCCTTCAAGGTCCCATACGTGGAACTAGGGGGCAGAGTGCTGGT
CATGGCGGTGTATAACTTTAATCGGTTCTCCCGCAACGATGCCATCGGGGAGGTGCGGGTGCCTATGAGT
TCAGTGAACCTGGGGCGGCCGGTGCAGGCCTGGAGAGAGCTGCAGGTGGCTCCCAAAGAGGAGCAAGAGA
AACTGGGGGACATCTGCTTCTCTCTCCGTTATGTCCCCACGGCCGGGAAGCTCACCGTCATTGTCTTGGA
AGCTAAAAACCTGAAGAAAATGGATGTAGGAGGACTCTCAGATCCCTATGTGAAGGTGCACCTGCTCCAG
GGAGGTAAAAAGGTTCGCAAGAAGAAAACCACCATTAAGAAGAACACCCTGAACCCCTATTACAACGAGG
CCTTCAGCTTTGAGGTGCCCTGTGACCAGGTGCAGAAAGTCCAGGTGGAGCTGACTGTTCTGAATTATAA
CAAACTGGGGAAGAATGAGGCCATCGGGAGAGTGGCGGTGGGCGCAGCAGTCGGTGGGGCTGGCCTGCGG
CACTGGGCTGACATGTTGGCCAACCCCAGGCGCCCCATTGCCCAGTGGCACTCTCTGCGGCCCCCTGACA
GAGCCAGGCCAATACCAGCACCCTAATCTAGAATTCCCCCTCTCCCTCCCCCCCCTAACGTTACTGGCCG
AAGCCGCTTGGAATAAGGCCGGTGTGCGTTTGTCTATATGTTATTTTCCACCATATTGCCGTCTTTTGGC
AATGTGAGGGCCCGGAAACCTGGCCCTGTCTTCTTGACGAGCATTCCTAGGGGTCTTTCCCCTCTCGCCA
AAGGAATGCAAGGTCTGTTGAATGTCGTGAAGGAAGCAGTTCCTCTGGAAGCTTCTTGAAGACAAACAAC
GTCTGTAGCGACCCTTTGCAGGCAGCGGAACCCCCCACCTGGCGACAGGTGCCTCTGCGGCCAAAAGCCA
CGTGTATAAGATACACCTGCAAAGGCGGCACAACCCCAGTGCCACGTTGTGAGTTGGATAGTTGTGGAAA
GAGTCAAATGGCTCTCCTCAAGCGTATTCAACAAGGGGCTGAAGGATGCCCAGAAGGTACCCCATTGTAT
GGGATCTGATCTGGGGCCTCGGTACACATGCTTTACATGTGTTTAGTCGAGGTTAAAAAAACGTCTAGGC
CCCCCGAACCACGGGGACGTGGTTTTCCTTTGAAAAACACGATGATAATATGGTGAGCAAGGGCGAGGAG
CTGTTCACCGGGGTGGTGCCCATCCTGGTCGAGCTGGACGGCGACGTAAACGGCCACAAGTTCAGCGTGT
CCGGCGAGGGCGAGGGCGATGCCACCTACGGCAAGCTGACCCTGAAGTTCATCTGCACCACCGGCAAGCT
GCCCGTGCCCTGGCCCACCCTCGTGACCACCCTGACCTACGGCGTGCAGTGCTTCAGCCGCTACCCCGAC
CACATGAAGCAGCACGACTTCTTCAAGTCCGCCATGCCCGAAGGCTACGTCCAGGAGCGCACCATCTTCT
TCAAGGACGACGGCAACTACAAGACCCGCGCCGAGGTGAAGTTCGAGGGCGACACCCTGGTGAACCGCAT
CGAGCTGAAGGGCATCGACTTCAAGGAGGACGGCAACATCCTGGGGCACAAGCTGGAGTACAACTACAAC
AGCCACAACGTCTATATCATGGCCGACAAGCAGAAGAACGGCATCAAGGTGAACTTCAAGATCCGCCACA
ACATCGAGGACGGCAGCGTGCAGCTCGCCGACCACTACCAGCAGAACACCCCCATCGGCGACGGCCCCGT
GCTGCTGCCCGACAACCACTACCTGAGCACCCAGTCCGCCCTGAGCAAAGACCCCAACGAGAAGCGCGAT
CACATGGTCCTGCTGGAGTTCGTGACCGCCGCCGGGATCACTCTCGGCATGGACGAGCTGTACAAGTAAA
ATTCGATATCAAGCTTATCGATAATCAACCTCTGGATTACAAAATTTGTGAAAGATTGACTGGTATTCTT
AACTATGTTGCTCCTTTTACGCTATGTGGATACGCTGCTTTAATGCCTTTGTATCATGCTATTGCTTCCC
GTATGGCTTTCATTTTCTCCTCCTTGTATAAATCCTGGTTGCTGTCTCTTTATGAGGAGTTGTGGCCCGT
TGTCAGGCAACGTGGCGTGGTGTGCACTGTGTTTGCTGACGCAACCCCCACTGGTTGGGGCATTGCCACC
ACCTGTCAGCTCCTTTCCGGGACTTTCGCTTTCCCCCTCCCTATTGCCACGGCGGAACTCATCGCCGCCT
GCCTTGCCCGCTGCTGGACAGGGGCTCGGCTGTTGGGCACTGACAATTCCGTGGTGTTGTCGGGGAAATC
ATCGTCCTTTCCTTGGCTGCTCGCCTGTGTTGCCACCTGGATTCTGCGCGGGACGTCCTTCTGCTACGTC
CCTTCGGCCCTCAATCCAGCGGACCTTCCTTCCCGCGGCCTGCTGCCGGCTCTGCGGCCTCTTCCGCGTC
TTCGCCTTCGCCCTCAGACGAGTCGGATCTCCCTTTGGGCCGCCTCCCCGCATCGATACCGTCGACCTCG
AGACCTAGAAAAACATGGAGCAATCACAAGTAGCAATACAGCAGCTACCAATGCTGATTGTGCCTGGCTA
GAAGCACAAGAGGAGGAGGAGGTGGGTTTTCCAGTCACACCTCAGGTACCTTTAAGACCAATGACTTACA
AGGCAGCTGTAGATCTTAGCCACTTTTTAAAAGAAAAGGGGGGACTGGAAGGGCTAATTCACTCCCAACG
AAGACAAGATATCCTTGATCTGTGGATCTACCACACACAAGGCTACTTCCCTGATTGGCAGAACTACACA
CCAGGGCCAGGGATCAGATATCCACTGACCTTTGGATGGTGCTACAAGCTAGTACCAGTTGAGCAAGAGA
AGGTAGAAGAAGCCAATGAAGGAGAGAACACCCGCTTGTTACACCCTGTGAGCCTGCATGGGATGGATGA
CCCGGAGAGAGAAGTATTAGAGTGGAGGTTTGACAGCCGCCTAGCATTTCATCACATGGCCCGAGAGCTG
CATCCGGACTGTACTGGGTCTCTCTGGTTAGACCAGATCTGAGCCTGGGAGCTCTCTGGCTAACTAGGGA
ACCCACTGCTTAAGCCTCAATAAAGCTTGCCTTGAGTGCTTCAAGTAGTGTGTGCCCGTCTGTTGTGTGA
CTCTGGTAACTAGAGATCCCTCAGACCCTTTTAGTCAGTGTGGAAAATCTCTAGCAGGGCCCGTTTAAAC
CCGCTGATCAGCCTCGACTGTGCCTTCTAGTTGCCAGCCATCTGTTGTTTGCCCCTCCCCCGTGCCTTCC
TTGACCCTGGAAGGTGCCACTCCCACTGTCCTTTCCTAATAAAATGAGGAAATTGCATCGCATTGTCTGA
GTAGGTGTCATTCTATTCTGGGGGGTGGGGTGGGGCAGGACAGCAAGGGGGAGGATTGGGAAGACAATAG
CAGGCATGCTGGGGATGCGGTGGGCTCTATGGCTTCTGAGGCGGAAAGAACCAGCTGGGGCTCTAGGGGG
TATCCCC
[124 nt withheld, positions 7148-7271]
C
[91 nt withheld, positions 7273-7363]
A
[49 nt withheld, positions 7365-7413]
CCTTTGACGTTGGAGTCCACGTTCTTT
[37 nt withheld, positions 7441-7477]
ACCCTATCTCGGTCTATTCTTTTGATTTATAAGGGATTTTGCCGATTTCGGCCTATTGGTTAAAAAATGA
GCTGATTTAACAAAAATTTAACGCGAATTAATTCTGTGGAATGTGTGTCAGTTAGGGTGTGGAAAGTCCC
CAGGCTCCCCAGCAGGCAGAAGTATGCAAAGCATGCATCTCAATTAGTCAGCAACCAGGTGTGGAAAGTC
CCCAGGCTCCCCAGCAGGCAGAAGTATGCAAAGCATGCATCTCAATTAGTCAGCAACCATAGTCCCGCCC
CTAACTCCGCCCATCCCGCCCCTAACTCCGCCCAGTTCCGCCCATTCTCCGCCCCATGGCTGACTAATTT
TTTTTATTTATGCAGAGGCCGAGGCCGCCTCTGCCTCTGAGCTATTCCAGAAGTAGTGAGGAGGCTTTTT
TGGAGGCCTAGGCTTTTGCAAAAAGCTCCCGGGAGCTTGTATATCCATTTTCGGATCTGATCAGCACGTG
TTGACAATTAATCATCGGCATAGTATATCGGCATAGTATAATACGACAAGGTGAGGAACTAAACCATGGC
CAAGTTGACCAGTGCCGTTCCGGTGCTCACCGCGCGCGACGTCGCCGGAGCGGTCGAGTTCTGGACCGAC
CGGCTCGGGTTCTCCCGGGACTTCGTGGAGGACGACTTCGCCGGTGTGGTCCGGGACGACGTGACCCTGT
TCATCAGCGCGGTCCAGGACCAGGTGGTGCCGGACAACACCCTGGCCTGGGTGTGGGTGCGCGGCCTGGA
CGAGCTGTACGCCGAGTGGTCGGAGGTCGTGTCCACGAACTTCCGGGACGCCTCCGGGCCGGCCATGACC
GAGATCGGCGAGCAGCCGTGGGGGCGGGAGTTCGCCCTGCGCGACCCGGCCGGCAACTGCGTGCACTTCG
TGGCCGAGGAGCAGGACTGACACGTGCTACGAGATTTCGATTCCACCGCCGCCTTCTATGAAAGGTTGGG
CTTCGGAATCGTTTTCCGGGACGCCGGCTGGATGATCCTCCAGCGCGGGGATCTCATGCTGGAGTTCTTC
GCCCACCCCAACTTGTTTATTGCAGCTTATAATGGTTACAAATAAAGCAATAGCATCACAAATTTCACAA
ATAAAGCATTTTTTTCACTGCATTCTAGTTGTGGTTTGTCCAAACTCATCAATGTATCTTATCATGTCTG
TATACCGTCGACCTCTAGCTAGAGCTTGGCGTAATCATGGTCATAGCTGTTTCCTGTGTGAAATTGTTAT
CCGCTCACAATTCCACACAACATACGAGCCGGAAGCATAAAGTGTAAAGCCTGGGGTGCCTAATGAGTGA
GCTAACTCACATTAATTGCGTTGCGCTCACTGCCCGCTTTCCAGTCGGGAAACCTGTCGTGCCAGCTGCA
TTAATGAATCGGCCAACGCGCGGGGAGAGGCGGTTTGCGTATTGGGCGCTCTTCCGCTTCCTCGCTCACT
GACTCGCTGCGCTCGGTCGTTCGGCTGCGGCGAGCGGTATCAGCTCACTCAAAGGCGGTAATACGGTTAT
CCACAGAATCAGGGGATAACGCAGGAAAGAACATGTGAGCAAAAGGCCAGCAAAAGGCCAGGAACCGTAA
AAAGGCCGCGTTGCTGGCGTTTTTCCATAGGCTCCGCCCCCCTGACGAGCATCACAAAAATCGACGCTCA
AGTCAGAGGTGGCGAAACCCGACAGGACTATAAAGATACCAGGCGTTTCCCCCTGGAAGCTCCCTCGTGC
GCTCTCCTGTTCCGACCCTGCCGCTTACCGGATACCTGTCCGCCTTTCTCCCTTCGGGAAGCGTGGCGCT
TTCTCATAGCTCACGCTGTAGGTATCTCAGTTCGGTGTAGGTCGTTCGCTCCAAGCTGGGCTGTGTGCAC
GAACCCCCCGTTCAGCCCGACCGCTGCGCCTTATCCGGTAACTATCGTCTTGAGTCCAACCCGGTAAGAC
ACGACTTATCGCCACTGGCAGCAGCCACTGGTAACAGGATTAGCAGAGCGAGGTATGTAGGCGGTGCTAC
AGAGTTCTTGAAGTGGTGGCCTAACTACGGCTACACTAGAAGAACAGTATTTGGTATCTGCGCTCTGCTG
AAGCCAGTTACCTTCGGAAAAAGAGTTGGTAGCTCTTGATCCGGCAAACAAACCACCGCTGGTAGCGGTG
GTTTTTTTGTTTGCAAGCAGCAGATTACGCGCAGAAAAAAAGGATCTCAAGAAGATCCTTTGATCTTTTC
TACGGGGTCTGACGCTCAGTGGAACGAAAACTCACGTTAAGGGATTTTGGTCATGAGATTATCAAAAAGG
ATCTTCACCTAGATCCTTTTAAATTAAAAATGAAGTTTTAAATCAATCTAAAGTATATATGAGTAAACTT
GGTCTGACAGTTACCAATGCTTAATCAGTGAGGCACCTATCTCAGCGATCTGTCTATTTCGTTCATCCAT
AGTTGCCTGACTCCCCGTCGTGTAGATAACTACGATACGGGAGGGCTTACCATCTGGCCCCAGTGCTGCA
ATGATACCGCGAGACCCACGCTCACCGGCTCCAGATTTATCAGCAATAAACCAGCCAGCCGGAAGGGCCG
AGCGCAGAAGTGGTCCTGCAACTTTATCCGCCTCCATCCAGTCTATTAATTGTTGCCGGGAAGCTAGAGT
AAGTAGTTCGCCAGTTAATAGTTTGCGCAACGTTGTTGCCATTGCTACAGGCATCGTGGTGTCACGCTCG
TCGTTTGGTATGGCTTCATTCAGCTCCGGTTCCCAACGATCAAGGCGAGTTACATGATCCCCCATGTTGT
GCAAAAAAGCGGTTAGCTCCTTCGGTCCTCCGATCGTTGTCAGAAGTAAGTTGGCCGCAGTGTTATCACT
CATGGTTATGGCAGCACTGCATAATTCTCTTACTGTCATGCCATCCGTAAGATGCTTTTCTGTGACTGGT
GAGTACTCAACCAAGTCATTCTGAGAATAGTGTATGCGGCGACCGAGTTGCTCTTGCCCGGCGTCAATAC
GGGATAATACCGCGCCACATAGCAGAACTTTAAAAGTGCTCATCATTGGAAAACGTTCTTCGGGGCGAAA
ACTCTCAAGGATCTTACCGCTGTTGAGATCCAGTTCGATGTAACCCACTCGTGCACCCAACTGATCTTCA
GCATCTTTTACTTTCACCAGCGTTTCTGGGTGAGCAAAAACAGGAAGGCAAAATGCCGCAAAAAAGGGAA
TAAGGGCGACACGGAAATGTTGAATACTCATACTCTTCCTTTTTCAATATTATTGAAGCATTTATCAGGG
TTATTGTCTCATGAGCGGATACATATTTGAATGTATTTAGAAAAATAAACAAATAGGGGTTCCGCGCACA
TTTCCCCGAAAAGTGCCACCTGAC
